Addgene plasmid #73574: MSCV-mouse-MycNV419D-IRES-RFP
Purpose: Mammalian expression of mouse MycN V419D mutant
Depositing lab: Martine Roussel. Depositing organization: St. Jude Children's Research Hospital. Publication: The Interaction of Myc with Miz1 Defines Medulloblastoma Subgroup Identity. Vo BT, Wolf E, Kawauchi D, Gebhardt A, Rehg JE, Finkelstein D, Walz S, Murphy BL, Youn YH, Han YG, Eilers M, Roussel MF. Cancer Cell. 2016 Jan 11;29(1):5-16. doi: 10.1016/j.ccell.2015.12.003. PubMed 26766587.
Backbone
  Vector backbone: pMSCV-IRES RFP
  Backbone size w/o insert (bp): 6573
  Total vector size (bp): 7873
  Vector type: Mammalian Expression, Retroviral
Growth in bacteria
  Bacterial resistance: Ampicillin, 100 μg/mL
  Growth temperature: 37°C
  Growth strain: NEB Stable
  Copy number: High Copy
Gene/Insert
  Gene/Insert name: Mycn
  Species: M. musculus (mouse)
  Insert size (bp): 1300
  Mutation: V419D
  Entrez Gene: Mycn (a.k.a. N-myc, Nmyc, Nmyc-1, Nmyc1, bHLHe37, c-nmyc)
  Promoter: MSCV
  Tag / fusion protein: IRES-RFP (C terminal on backbone)
  Cloning method: Restriction Enzyme; 5′ cloning site BamHI (unknown if destroyed); 3′ cloning site XhoI (unknown if destroyed)
  Sequencing primers: 5′ pLXSN; 3′ pCDH-rev
Terms and licenses: Academic/Nonprofit Terms; Industry Terms: Not Available to Industry
How to cite: MSCV-mouse-MycNV419D-IRES-RFP was a gift from Martine Roussel (Addgene plasmid # 73574 ; http://n2t.net/addgene:73574 ; RRID:Addgene_73574)
