[The description below was written by a language model from this plasmid's Addgene catalogue record.]
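Description:
MSCV-mouse-MycNV419D-IRES-RFP is a retroviral mammalian expression plasmid built on the pMSCV-IRES RFP backbone, a murine stem cell virus-based vector of about 6.6 kb that reaches roughly 7.9 kb with its insert. It is propagated in bacteria as a high-copy plasmid under ampicillin selection. No feature table accompanies the record, so the bacterial origin, the packaging signal and the precise LTR layout are not itemised. Vectors of this family normally place the expression cassette between viral long terminal repeats, so that the transcript can be packaged into retroviral particles in a suitable packaging cell line and then stably integrated into target cells.

The payload is an approximately 1.3 kb mouse Mycn coding sequence carrying the V419D point mutation, inserted by restriction cloning between BamHI and XhoI sites and driven by the MSCV promoter, meaning the viral LTR. Downstream on the backbone sits an internal ribosome entry site followed by a red fluorescent protein. Although the catalogue lists this under tags, an IRES produces a bicistronic message rather than a fusion: MycN and RFP are translated as separate proteins from one transcript. Red fluorescence therefore marks transduced cells and allows them to be tracked or sorted without altering the MycN protein. No mammalian drug-selection marker is recorded.

The stated purpose is mammalian expression of the mouse MycN V419D mutant. The associated publication concerns how the interaction of Myc proteins with Miz1 defines medulloblastoma subgroup identity, which suggests the mutant was used to probe that interaction, though the record does not state the functional effect of the substitution.
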