>Addgene plasmid #73574 | MSCV-mouse-MycNV419D-IRES-RFP | addgene partial sequence | sequence record 137961 | pLXSN5 5'-CCCTTGAACCTCCTCGTTCGACC-3'
CTTCTCTAGGCGCCGGAATTGGGATCCCATGCCCAGCTGCACCGCGTCCACCATGCCGGGGATGATCTGC
AAGAACCCAGACCTCGAGTTTGACTCACTGCAGCCCTGCTTCTACCCGGACGAAGATGACTTCTACTTCG
GCGGTCCCGACTCGACCCCACCGGGGGAGGACATCTGGAAGAAGTTTGAGCTGCTGCCCACGCCCCCGTT
GTCGCCCAGCCGCGCCTTCCCAGAGCACAGCCCGGAGCCTTCGAATTGGGCTACGGAGATGCTGCTGCCG
GAGGCCGACCTGTGGGGCAACCCGGCCGAGGAGGATGCGTTCGGTCTCGGGGGCCTGGGTGGCCTCACTC
CTAATCCGGTCATCCTTCAGGACTGCATGTGGAGCGGCTTCTCTGCCCGCGAGAAGCTAGAGCGCGCAGT
GAACGAAAAACTACAGCACGGCCACGGGCCCCCGGGCGTCAGCTCAGCCTGCTCGGCTCCCGGAGTGGGT
GCCAGCAGCCCCGGGGGCCGTGCCCTTGGTGGGTCGTCGAGTGCTAGCCACACCGGGGCCACCCTGCCTA
CCGACCTCTCCCACCCGGCTGCCGAATGTGTGGACCCCGCCGTGGTCTTCCCCTTCCCGGTGAACAAGCG
AGAGTCGGCGTCGGTGCCCGCTGCCCCCACTAGCGCCCCGGCGACCAGCGCTGCGGTCACTAGTGTGTCT
GTTCCAGCTACTGCCCCGGTGGCTGCTCCTGCTCGTGCAGGCGGCCGTCCTGCCAGCAGTGGGGAGGCCA
AGGCCCTCAGCACCTCCGGAGAGGATACCTTGAGCGACTCAGATGATGAGGATGAC
