>Addgene plasmid #73574 | MSCV-mouse-MycNV419D-IRES-RFP | addgene partial sequence | sequence record 138228 | pCDH-rev 5'-GCATTCCTTTGGCGAGAG-3'
GGTTTCCGGGCCCTCACATTGCCAAAAGACGGCAATATGGTGGAAAATAACATATAGACAAACGCACACC
GGCCTTATTCCAAGCGGCTTCGGCCAGTAACGTTAGGGGGGGGGCGGAATTGATCCCGCTCGACTTCGAT
TGAAGCGGCCGCTGGGAAACGTTTAGCAAGTCCGAGCGTGTTCGATCTTCTTTAGCAACTGCTGCTGCCT
CGCCTGCAGTTTCTCCTTTTCCAGCAGGAGCTGGTGCTCGTTGGCCTGTAGGGCGTGCACGTACTCGGTG
GCCTTTTTCAAGATGTCCACCTTGGCGGCCTTCTCGTTCTTCACCAGCTCAGGCACATGGTCCCTGAGCG
TCAGGAAGCTGGAGCGCAGGTCGTTCCGGCGTTGACGCTCCAGGATGTTGTGGTTGCGGCGGCGCTCGCT
GTCCTCCGAGTCTGAGTTTCGGGGGCTCAGGCTCTTCGCTTTTGCTGGAACAACACTTTTGAGGGGGCGT
GGAGAAGCCTCGCTCTTGATCTTTTTCTGCGGGGGCGCGTCCTCGCTCTCCACGTAGGGTGAGGGTGCAG
CATAGTTGTGCTGCTGATGGATGGGAACACAGCGCTTGAGGATCAGCTCGCCAGGCTGTGCTCGCCCCAG
GCCCAGAGCGGAGGTCTTGGGACGCACAGTGATCGTGAAAGTGGTTACCGCCTTGTTGTTAGAGGAGGAA
CGTCTCTTCTCTACGGTGACCACATCGATTTCCTCCTCTTCATCTTCCTCCTCGTCATCCTCATCATCTG
AGTCGCTCAAGGTATCCTCTCCGGAGGTGCTGA
